>Addgene plasmid #66802 | pSLIK-IDH1-FLAG | addgene full sequence | sequence record 235890 | Addgene NGS Result
GTCGACGGATCGGGAGATCTCCCGATCCCCTATGGTGCACTCTCAGTACAATCTGCTCTGATGCCGCATA
GTTAAGCCAGTATCTGCTCCCTGCTTGTGTGTTGGAGGTCGCTGAGTAGTGCGCGAGCAAAATTTAAGCT
ACAACAAGGCAAGGCTTGACCGACAATTGCATGAAGAATCTGCTTAGGGTTAGGCGTTTTGCGCTGCTTC
GCGATGTACGGGCCAGATATACGCGTTGACATTGATTATTGACTAGTTATTAATAGTAATCAATTACGGG
GTCATTAGTTCATAGCCCATATATGGAGTTCCGCGTTACATAACTTACGGTAAATGGCCCGCCTGGCTGA
CCGCCCAACGACCCCCGCCCATTGACGTCAATAATGACGTATGTTCCCATAGTAACGCCAATAGGGACTT
TCCATTGACGTCAATGGGTGGAGTATTTACGGTAAACTGCCCACTTGGCAGTACATCAAGTGTATCATAT
GCCAAGTACGCCCCCTATTGACGTCAATGACGGTAAATGGCCCGCCTGGCATTATGCCCAGTACATGACC
TTATGGGACTTTCCTACTTGGCAGTACATCTACGTATTAGTCATCGCTATTACCATGGTGATGCGGTTTT
GGCAGTACATCAATGGGCGTGGATAGCGGTTTGACTCACGGGGATTTCCAAGTCTCCACCCCATTGACGT
CAATGGGAGTTTGTTTTGGCACCAAAATCAACGGGACTTTCCAAAATGTCGTAACAACTCCGCCCCATTG
ACGCAAATGGGCGGTAGGCGTGTACGGTGGGAGGTCTATATAAGCAGCGCGTTTTGCCTGTACTGGGTCT
CTCTGGTTAGACCAGATCTGAGCCTGGGAGCTCTCTGGCTAACTAGGGAACCCACTGCTTAAGCCTCAAT
AAAGCTTGCCTTGAGTGCTTCAAGTAGTGTGTGCCCGTCTGTTGTGTGACTCTGGTAACTAGAGATCCCT
CAGACCCTTTTAGTCAGTGTGGAAAATCTCTAGCAGTGGCGCCCGAACAGGGACTTGAAAGCGAAAGGGA
AACCAGAGGAGCTCTCTCGACGCAGGACTCGGCTTGCTGAAGCGCGCACGGCAAGAGGCGAGGGGCGGCG
ACTGGTGAGTACGCCAAAAATTTTGACTAGCGGAGGCTAGAAGGAGAGAGATGGGTGCGAGAGCGTCAGT
ATTAAGCGGGGGAGAATTAGATCGCGATGGGAAAAAATTCGGTTAAGGCCAGGGGGAAAGAAAAAATATA
AATTAAAACATATAGTATGGGCAAGCAGGGAGCTAGAACGATTCGCAGTTAATCCTGGCCTGTTAGAAAC
ATCAGAAGGCTGTAGACAAATACTGGGACAGCTACAACCATCCCTTCAGACAGGATCAGAAGAACTTAGA
TCATTATATAATACAGTAGCAACCCTCTATTGTGTGCATCAAAGGATAGAGATAAAAGACACCAAGGAAG
CTTTAGACAAGATAGAGGAAGAGCAAAACAAAAGTAAGACCACCGCACAGCAAGCGGCCGCTGATCTTCA
GACCTGGAGGAGGAGATATGAGGGACAATTGGAGAAGTGAATTATATAAATATAAAGTAGTAAAAATTGA
ACCATTAGGAGTAGCACCCACCAAGGCAAAGAGAAGAGTGGTGCAGAGAGAAAAAAGAGCAGTGGGAATA
GGAGCTTTGTTCCTTGGGTTCTTGGGAGCAGCAGGAAGCACTATGGGCGCAGCGTCAATGACGCTGACGG
TACAGGCCAGACAATTATTGTCTGGTATAGTGCAGCAGCAGAACAATTTGCTGAGGGCTATTGAGGCGCA
ACAGCATCTGTTGCAACTCACAGTCTGGGGCATCAAGCAGCTCCAGGCAAGAATCCTGGCTGTGGAAAGA
TACCTAAAGGATCAACAGCTCCTGGGGATTTGGGGTTGCTCTGGAAAACTCATTTGCACCACTGCTGTGC
CTTGGAATGCTAGTTGGAGTAATAAATCTCTGGAACAGATTTGGAATCACACGACCTGGATGGAGTGGGA
CAGAGAAATTAACAATTACACAAGCTTAATACACTCCTTAATTGAAGAATCGCAAAACCAGCAAGAAAAG
AATGAACAAGAATTATTGGAATTAGATAAATGGGCAAGTTTGTGGAATTGGTTTAACATAACAAATTGGC
TGTGGTATATAAAATTATTCATAATGATAGTAGGAGGCTTGGTAGGTTTAAGAATAGTTTTTGCTGTACT
TTCTATAGTGAATAGAGTTAGGCAGGGATATTCACCATTATCGTTTCAGACCCACCTCCCAACCCCGAGG
GGACCCGACAGGCCCGAAGGAATAGAAGAAGAAGGTGGAGAGAGAGACAGAGACAGATCCATTCGATTAG
TGAACGGATCGGCACTGCGTGCGCCAATTCTGCAGACAAATGGCAGTATTCATCCACAATTTTAAAAGAA
AAGGGGGGATTGGGGGGTACAGTGCAGGGGAAAGAATAGTAGACATAATAGCAACAGACATACAAACTAA
AGAATTACAAAAACAAATTACAAAAATTCAAAATTTTCGGGTTTATTACAGGGACAGCAGAGATCCAGTT
TGGTTAATTCTAGACAGTTATCAACAAGTTTGTACAAAAAAGCAGGCTTTAAAGGAACCAATTCAGTCGA
CTGGATCCCGAGTTTACTCCCTATCAGTGATAGAGAACGTATGTCGAGTTTACTCCCTATCAGTGATAGA
GAACGATGTCGAGTTTACTCCCTATCAGTGATAGAGAACGTATGTCGAGTTTACTCCCTATCAGTGATAG
AGAACGTATGTCGAGTTTACTCCCTATCAGTGATAGAGAACGTATGTCGAGTTTATCCCTATCAGTGATA
GAGAACGTATGTCGAGTTTACTCCCTATCAGTGATAGAGAACGTATGTCGAGGTAGGCGTGTACGGTGGG
AGGCCTATATAAGCAGAGCTCGTTTAGTGAACCGTCAGATCGCCACTAGTGCCACCATGTCCAAAAAAAT
CAGTGGCGGTTCTGTGGTAGAGATGCAAGGAGATGAAATGACACGAATCATTTGGGAATTGATTAAAGAG
AAACTCATTTTTCCCTACGTGGAATTGGATCTACATAGCTATGATTTAGGCATAGAGAATCGTGATGCCA
CCAACGACCAAGTCACCAAGGATGCTGCAGAAGCTATAAAGAAGCATAATGTTGGCGTCAAATGTGCCAC
TATCACTCCTGATGAGAAGAGGGTTGAGGAGTTCAAGTTGAAACAAATGTGGAAATCACCAAATGGCACC
ATACGAAATATTCTGGGTGGCACGGTCTTCAGAGAAGCCATTATCTGCAAAAATATCCCCCGGCTTGTGA
GTGGATGGGTAAAACCTATCATCATAGGTCGTCATGCTTATGGGGATCAATACAGAGCAACTGATTTTGT
TGTTCCTGGGCCTGGAAAAGTAGAGATAACCTACACACCAAGTGACGGAACCCAAAAGGTGACATACCTG
GTACATAACTTTGAAGAAGGTGGTGGTGTTGCCATGGGGATGTATAATCAAGATAAGTCAATTGAAGATT
TTGCACACAGTTCCTTCCAAATGGCTCTGTCTAAGGGTTGGCCTTTGTATCTGAGCACCAAAAACACTAT
TCTGAAGAAATATGATGGGCGTTTTAAAGACATCTTTCAGGAGATATATGACAAGCAGTACAAGTCCCAG
TTTGAAGCTCAAAAGATCTGGTATGAGCATAGGCTCATCGACGACATGGTGGCCCAAGCTATGAAATCAG
AGGGAGGCTTCATCTGGGCCTGTAAAAACTATGATGGTGACGTGCAGTCGGACTCTGTGGCCCAAGGGTA
TGGCTCTCTCGGCATGATGACCAGCGTGCTGGTTTGTCCAGATGGCAAGACAGTAGAAGCAGAGGCTGCC
CACGGGACTGTAACCCGTCACTACCGCATGTACCAGAAAGGACAGGAGACGTCCACCAATCCCATTGCTT
CCATTTTTGCCTGGACCAGAGGGTTAGCCCACAGAGCAAAGCTTGATAACAATAAAGAGCTTGCCTTCTT
TGCAAATGCTTTGGAAGAAGTCTCTATTGAGACAATTGAGGCTGGCTTCATGACCAAGGACTTGGCTGCT
TGCATTAAAGGTTTACCCAATGTGCAACGTTCTGACTACTTGAATACATTTGAGTTCATGGATAAACTTG
GAGAAAACTTGAAGATCAAACTAGCTCAGGCCAAACTTTATTCTAGAGGATCCCGGGCTGACTACAAAGA
CCATGACGGTGATTATAAAGATCATGACATCGACTACAAGGATGACGATGACAAGTAGTGACTCGAGATA
TCTAGACCCAGCTTTCTTGTACAAAGTGGTTGATAACATCTCGAGCCATAAAGATGGTTAATTAACCCAC
CCAAGATCTGGCCTCCGCGCCGGGTTTTGGCGCCTCCCGCGGGCGCCCCCCTCCTCACGGCGAGCGCTGC
CACGTCAGACGAAGGGCGCAGCGAGCGTCCTGATCCTTCCGCCCGGACGCTCAGGACAGCGGCCCGCTGC
TCATAAGACTCGGCCTTAGAACCCCAGTATCAGCAGAAGGACATTTTAGGACGGGACTTGGGTGACTCTA
GGGCACTGGTTTTCTTTCCAGAGAGCGGAACAGGCGAGGAAAAGTAGTCCCTTCTCGGCGATTCTGCGGA
GGGATCTCCGTGGGGCGGTGAACGCCGATGATTATATAAGGACGCGCCGGGTGTGGCACAGCTAGTTCCG
TCGCAGCCGGGATTTGGGTCGCGGTTCTTGTTTGTGGATCGCTGTGATCGTCACTTGGTGAGTAGCGGGC
TGCTGGGCTGGCCGGGGCTTTCGTGGCCGCCGGGCCGCTCGGTGGGACGGAAGCGTGTGGAGAGACCGCC
AAGGGCTGTAGTCTGGGTCCGCGAGCAAGGTTGCCCTGAACTGGGGGTTGGGGGGAGCGCAGCAAAATGG
CGGCTGTTCCCGAGTCTTGAATGGAAGACGCTTGTGAGGCGGGCTGTGAGGTCGTTGAAACAAGGTGGGG
GGCATGGTGGGCGGCAAGAACCCAAGGTCTTGAGGCCTTCGCTAATGCGGGAAAGCTCTTATTCGGGTGA
GATGGGCTGGGGCACCATCTGGGGACCCTGACGTGAAGTTTGTCACTGACTGGAGAACTCGGTTTGTCGT
CTGTTGCGGGGGCGGCAGTTATGGCGGTGCCGTTGGGCAGTGCACCCGTACCTTTGGGAGCGCGCGCCCT
CGTCGTGTCGTGACGTCACCCGTTCTGTTGGCTTATAATGCAGGGTGGGGCCACCTGCCGGTAGGTGTGC
GGTAGGCTTTTCTCCGTCGCAGGACGCAGGGTTCGGGCCTAGGGTAGGCTCTCCTGAATCGACAGGCGCC
GGACCTCTGGTGAGGGGAGGGATAAGTGAGGCGTCAGTTTCTTTGGTCGGTTTTATGTACCTATCTTCTT
AAGTAGCTGAAGCTCCGGTTTTGAACTATGCGCTCGGGGTTGGCGAGTGTGTTTTGTGAAGTTTTTTAGG
CACCTTTTGAAATGTAATCATTTGGGTCAATATGTAATTTTCAGTGTTAGACTAGTAAATTGTCCGCTAA
ATTCTGGCCGTTTTTGGCTTTTTTGTTAGACGAAGCTTGGTACCGAGCTCGGATCTCCACCCCGTACCGG
TCCTGCAGGATTTAAATGGCGCGCCGCTAGCGCTACCGGACTCAGATCTCGAGCTCAAGCTTCGAATTCT
GCAGTCGAATTCACCATGTCTAGACTGGACAAGAGCAAAGTCATAAACGGAGCTCTGGAATTACTCAATG
GTGTCGGTATCGAAGGCCTGACGACAAGGAAACTCGCTCAAAAGCTGGGAGTTGAGCAGCCTACCCTGTA
CTGGCACGTGAAGAACAAGCGGGCCCTGCTCGATGCCCTGCCAATCGAGATGCTGGACAGGCATCATACC
CACTTCTGCCCCCTGGAAGGCGAGTCATGGCAAGACTTTCTGCGGAACAACGCCAAGTCATACCGCTGTG
CTCTCCTCTCACATCGCGACGGGGCTAAAGTGCATCTCGGCACCCGCCCAACAGAGAAACAGTACGAAAC
CCTGGAAAATCAGCTCGCGTTCCTGTGTCAGCAAGGCTTCTCCCTGGAGAACGCACTGTACGCTCTGTCC
GCCGTGGGCCACTTTACACTGGGCTGCGTATTGGAGGAACAGGAGCATCAAGTAGCAAAAGAGGAAAGAG
AGACACCTACCACCGATTCTATGCCCCCACTTCTGAGACAAGCAATTGAGCTGTTCGACCGGCAGGGAGC
CGAACCTGCCTTCCTTTTCGGCCTGGAACTAATCATATGTGGCCTGGAGAAACAGCTAAAGTGCGAAAGC
GGCGGGCCGACCGACGCCCTTGACGATTTTGACTTAGACATGCTCCCAGCCGATGCCCTTGACGACTTTG
ACCTTGATATGCTGCCTGCTGACGCTCTTGACGATTTTGACCTTGACATGCTCCCCGGGTAACTAAGTAA
GGATCCGCGGCCGCACTAGAGGAATTCCGCCCCTCTCCCCCCCCCCTAACGTTACTGGCCGAAGCCGCTT
GGAATAAGGCCGGTGTGCGTTTGTCTATATGTTATTTTCCACCATATTGCCGTCTTTTGGCAATGTGAGG
GCCCGGAAACCTGGCCCTGTCTTCTTGACGAGCATTCCTAGGGGTCTTTCCCCTCTCGCCAAAGGAATGC
AAGGTCTGTTGAATGTCGTGAAGGAAGCAGTTCCTCTGGAAGCTTCTTGAAGACAAACAACGTCTGTAGC
GACCCTTTGCAGGCAGCGGAACCCCCCACCTGGCGACAGGTGCCTCTGCGGCCAAAAGCCACGTGTATAA
GATACACCTGCAAAGGCGGCACAACCCCAGTGCCACGTTGTGAGTTGGATAGTTGTGGAAAGAGTCAAAT
GGCTCTCCTCAAGCGTATTCAACAAGGGGCTGAAGGATGCCCAGAAGGTACCCCATTGTATGGGATCTGA
TCTGGGGCCTCGGTGCACATGCTTTACATGTGTTTAGTCGAGGTTAAAAAAACGTCTAGGCCCCCCGAAC
CACGGGGACGTGGTTTTCCTTTGAAAAACACGATGATAAGCTTACCGGTACGCGTGATAGCTTGCCACAA
CCCGTACCAAAGATGGATAGATCCGGAAAGCCTGAACTCACCGCGACGTCTGTCGAGAAGTTTCTGATCG
AAAAGTTCGACAGCGTCTCCGACCTGATGCAGCTCTCGGAGGGCGAAGAATCTCGTGCTTTCAGCTTCGA
TGTAGGAGGGCGTGGATATGTCCTGCGGGTAAATAGCTGCGCCGATGGTTTCTACAAAGATCGTTATGTT
TATCGGCACTTTGCATCGGCCGCGCTCCCGATTCCGGAAGTGCTTGACATTGGGGAATTCAGCGAGAGCC
TGACCTATTGCATCTCCCGCCGTGCACAGGGTGTCACGTTGCAAGACCTGCCTGAAACCGAACTGCCCGC
TGTTCTGCAGCCGGTCGCGGAGGCCATGGATGCGATCGCTGCGGCCGATCTTAGCCAGACGAGCGGGTTC
GGCCCATTCGGACCGCAAGGAATCGGTCAATACACTACATGGCGTGATTTCATATGCGCGATTGCTGATC
CCCATGTGTATCACTGGCAAACTGTGATGGACGACACCGTCAGTGCGTCCGTCGCGCAGGCTCTCGATGA
GCTGATGCTTTGGGCCGAGGACTGCCCCGAAGTCCGGCACCTCGTGCACGCGGATTTCGGCTCCAACAAT
GTCCTGACGGACAATGGCCGCATAACAGCGGTCATTGACTGGAGCGAGGCGATGTTCGGGGATTCCCAAT
ACGAGGTCGCCAACATCTTCTTCTGGAGGCCGTGGTTGGCTTGTATGGAGCAGCAGACGCGCTACTTCGA
GCGGAGGCATCCGGAGCTTGCAGGATCGCCGCGGCTCCGGGCGTATATGCTCCGCATTGGTCTTGACCAA
CTCTATCAGAGCTTGGTTGACGGCAATTTCGATGATGCAGCTTGGGCGCAGGGTCGATGCGACGCAATCG
TCCGATCCGGAGCCGGGACTGTCGGGCGTACACAAATCGCCCGCAGAAGCGCGGCCGTCTGGACCGATGG
CTGTGTAGAAGTACTCGCCGATAGTGGAAACCGACGCCCCAGCACTCGTCCGAGGGCAAAGGAATAGAGT
AGATGCCGACCGAACAAGAGCTGATTTCGAGAACGCCTCAGCCAGCAACTCGCGCGAGCCTAGCAAGGCA
AATGCGAGAGAACGGCCTTACGCTTGGTGGCACAGTTCTCGTCCACAGTTCGCTAAGCTCGCTCGGCTGG
GTCGCGGGAGGGCCGGTCGCAGTGATTCAGGCCCTTCTGGATTGTGTTGGTCCCCAGGGCACGATTGTCA
TGCCCACGCACTCGGGTGATCTGACTGATCCCGCAGATTGGAGATCGCCGCCCGTGCCTGCCGATTGGGT
GCAGATCTCTAGATCTGTACAAGTAAAGCGGCCGCGACTCTAGATCATAATCAGCCATACCACATTTGTA
GAGGTTTTACTTGCTTTAAAAAACCTCCCACACCTCCCCCTGAACCTGAAACATAAAATGAATGCAATTG
TTGTTGTTTAGTCCCTCCCAATTCGATATCAAGCTTATCGATAATCAACCTCTGGATTACAAAATTTGTG
AAAGATTGACTGGTATTCTTAACTATGTTGCTCCTTTTACGCTATGTGGATACGCTGCTTTAATGCCTTT
GTATCATGCTATTGCTTCCCGTATGGCTTTCATTTTCTCCTCCTTGTATAAATCCTGGTTGCTGTCTCTT
TATGAGGAGTTGTGGCCCGTTGTCAGGCAACGTGGCGTGGTGTGCACTGTGTTTGCTGACGCAACCCCCA
CTGGTTGGGGCATTGCCACCACCTGTCAGCTCCTTTCCGGGACTTTCGCTTTCCCCCTCCCTATTGCCAC
GGCGGAACTCATCGCCGCCTGCCTTGCCCGCTGCTGGACAGGGGCTCGGCTGTTGGGCACTGACAATTCC
GTGGTGTTGTCGGGGAAATCATCGTCCTTTCCTTGGCTGCTCGCCTGTGTTGCCACCTGGATTCTGCGCG
GGACGTCCTTCTGCTACGTCCCTTCGGCCCTCAATCCAGCGGACCTTCCTTCCCGCGGCCTGCTGCCGGC
TCTGCGGCCTCTTCCGCGTCTTCGCCTTCGCCCTCAGACGAGTCGGATCTCCCTTTGGGCCGCCTCCCCG
CATCGATACCGTCGACCTCGATCGAGACCTAGAAAAACATGGAGCAATCACAAGTAGCAATACAGCAGCT
ACCAATGCTGATTGTGCCTGGCTAGAAGCACAAGAGGAGGAGGAGGTGGGTTTTCCAGTCACACCTCAGG
TACCTTTAAGACCAATGACTTACAAGGCAGCTGTAGATCTTAGCCACTTTTTAAAAGAAAAGGGGGGACT
GGAAGGGCTAATTCACTCCCAACGAAGACAAGATATCCTTGATCTGTGGATCTACCACACACAAGGCTAC
TTCCCTGATTGGCAGAACTACACACCAGGGCCAGGGATCAGATATCCACTGACCTTTGGATGGTGCTACA
AGCTAGTACCAGTTGAGCAAGAGAAGGTAGAAGAAGCCAATGAAGGAGAGAACACCCGCTTGTTACACCC
TGTGAGCCTGCATGGGATGGATGACCCGGAGAGAGAAGTATTAGAGTGGAGGTTTGACAGCCGCCTAGCA
TTTCATCACATGGCCCGAGAGCTGCATCCGGACTGTACTGGGTCTCTCTGGTTAGACCAGATCTGAGCCT
GGGAGCTCTCTGGCTAACTAGGGAACCCACTGCTTAAGCCTCAATAAAGCTTGCCTTGAGTGCTTCAAGT
AGTGTGTGCCCGTCTGTTGTGTGACTCTGGTAACTAGAGATCCCTCAGACCCTTTTAGTCAGTGTGGAAA
ATCTCTAGCAGGGCCCGTTTAAACCCGCTGATCAGCCTCGACTGTGCCTTCTAGTTGCCAGCCATCTGTT
GTTTGCCCCTCCCCCGTGCCTTCCTTGACCCTGGAAGGTGCCACTCCCACTGTCCTTTCCTAATAAAATG
AGGAAATTGCATCGCATTGTCTGAGTAGGTGTCATTCTATTCTGGGGGGTGGGGTGGGGCAGGACAGCAA
GGGGGAGGATTGGGAAGACAATAGCAGGCATGCTGGGGATGCGGTGGGCTCTATGGCTTCTGAGGCGGAA
AGAACCAGCTGGGGCTCTAGGGGGTATCCCC
[124 nt withheld, positions 10252-10375]
C
[91 nt withheld, positions 10377-10467]
A
[49 nt withheld, positions 10469-10517]
CCTTTGACGTTGGAGTCCACGTTCTTT
[37 nt withheld, positions 10545-10581]
ACCCTATCTCGGTCTATTCTTTTGATTTATAAGGGATTTTGCCGATTTCGGCCTATTGGTTAAAAAATGA
GCTGATTTAACAAAAATTTAACGCGAATTAATTCTGTGGAATGTGTGTCAGTTAGGGTGTGGAAAGTCCC
CAGGCTCCCCAGCAGGCAGAAGTATGCAAAGCATGCATCTCAATTAGTCAGCAACCAGGTGTGGAAAGTC
CCCAGGCTCCCCAGCAGGCAGAAGTATGCAAAGCATGCATCTCAATTAGTCAGCAACCATAGTCCCGCCC
CTAACTCCGCCCATCCCGCCCCTAACTCCGCCCAGTTCCGCCCATTCTCCGCCCCATGGCTGACTAATTT
TTTTTATTTATGCAGAGGCCGAGGCCGCCTCTGCCTCTGAGCTATTCCAGAAGTAGTGAGGAGGCTTTTT
TGGAGGCCTAGGCTTTTGCAAAAAGCTCCCGGGAGCTTGTATATCCATTTTCGGATCTGATCAGCACGTG
TTGACAATTAATCATCGGCATAGTATATCGGCATAGTATAATACGACAAGGTGAGGAACTAAACCATGGC
CAAGTTGACCAGTGCCGTTCCGGTGCTCACCGCGCGCGACGTCGCCGGAGCGGTCGAGTTCTGGACCGAC
CGGCTCGGGTTCTCCCGGGACTTCGTGGAGGACGACTTCGCCGGTGTGGTCCGGGACGACGTGACCCTGT
TCATCAGCGCGGTCCAGGACCAGGTGGTGCCGGACAACACCCTGGCCTGGGTGTGGGTGCGCGGCCTGGA
CGAGCTGTACGCCGAGTGGTCGGAGGTCGTGTCCACGAACTTCCGGGACGCCTCCGGGCCGGCCATGACC
GAGATCGGCGAGCAGCCGTGGGGGCGGGAGTTCGCCCTGCGCGACCCGGCCGGCAACTGCGTGCACTTCG
TGGCCGAGGAGCAGGACTGACACGTGCTACGAGATTTCGATTCCACCGCCGCCTTCTATGAAAGGTTGGG
CTTCGGAATCGTTTTCCGGGACGCCGGCTGGATGATCCTCCAGCGCGGGGATCTCATGCTGGAGTTCTTC
GCCCACCCCAACTTGTTTATTGCAGCTTATAATGGTTACAAATAAAGCAATAGCATCACAAATTTCACAA
ATAAAGCATTTTTTTCACTGCATTCTAGTTGTGGTTTGTCCAAACTCATCAATGTATCTTATCATGTCTG
TATACCGTCGACCTCTAGCTAGAGCTTGGCGTAATCATGGTCATAGCTGTTTCCTGTGTGAAATTGTTAT
CCGCTCACAATTCCACACAACATACGAGCCGGAAGCATAAAGTGTAAAGCCTGGGGTGCCTAATGAGTGA
GCTAACTCACATTAATTGCGTTGCGCTCACTGCCCGCTTTCCAGTCGGGAAACCTGTCGTGCCAGCTGCA
TTAATGAATCGGCCAACGCGCGGGGAGAGGCGGTTTGCGTATTGGGCGCTCTTCCGCTTCCTCGCTCACT
GACTCGCTGCGCTCGGTCGTTCGGCTGCGGCGAGCGGTATCAGCTCACTCAAAGGCGGTAATACGGTTAT
CCACAGAATCAGGGGATAACGCAGGAAAGAACATGTGAGCAAAAGGCCAGCAAAAGGCCAGGAACCGTAA
AAAGGCCGCGTTGCTGGCGTTTTTCCATAGGCTCCGCCCCCCTGACGAGCATCACAAAAATCGACGCTCA
AGTCAGAGGTGGCGAAACCCGACAGGACTATAAAGATACCAGGCGTTTCCCCCTGGAAGCTCCCTCGTGC
GCTCTCCTGTTCCGACCCTGCCGCTTACCGGATACCTGTCCGCCTTTCTCCCTTCGGGAAGCGTGGCGCT
TTCTCATAGCTCACGCTGTAGGTATCTCAGTTCGGTGTAGGTCGTTCGCTCCAAGCTGGGCTGTGTGCAC
GAACCCCCCGTTCAGCCCGACCGCTGCGCCTTATCCGGTAACTATCGTCTTGAGTCCAACCCGGTAAGAC
ACGACTTATCGCCACTGGCAGCAGCCACTGGTAACAGGATTAGCAGAGCGAGGTATGTAGGCGGTGCTAC
AGAGTTCTTGAAGTGGTGGCCTAACTACGGCTACACTAGAAGAACAGTATTTGGTATCTGCGCTCTGCTG
AAGCCAGTTACCTTCGGAAAAAGAGTTGGTAGCTCTTGATCCGGCAAACAAACCACCGCTGGTAGCGGTG
GTTTTTTTGTTTGCAAGCAGCAGATTACGCGCAGAAAAAAAGGATCTCAAGAAGATCCTTTGATCTTTTC
TACGGGGTCTGACGCTCAGTGGAACGAAAACTCACGTTAAGGGATTTTGGTCATGAGATTATCAAAAAGG
ATCTTCACCTAGATCCTTTTAAATTAAAAATGAAGTTTTAAATCAATCTAAAGTATATATGAGTAAACTT
GGTCTGACAGTTACCAATGCTTAATCAGTGAGGCACCTATCTCAGCGATCTGTCTATTTCGTTCATCCAT
AGTTGCCTGACTCCCCGTCGTGTAGATAACTACGATACGGGAGGGCTTACCATCTGGCCCCAGTGCTGCA
ATGATACCGCGAGACCCACGCTCACCGGCTCCAGATTTATCAGCAATAAACCAGCCAGCCGGAAGGGCCG
AGCGCAGAAGTGGTCCTGCAACTTTATCCGCCTCCATCCAGTCTATTAATTGTTGCCGGGAAGCTAGAGT
AAGTAGTTCGCCAGTTAATAGTTTGCGCAACGTTGTTGCCATTGCTACAGGCATCGTGGTGTCACGCTCG
TCGTTTGGTATGGCTTCATTCAGCTCCGGTTCCCAACGATCAAGGCGAGTTACATGATCCCCCATGTTGT
GCAAAAAAGCGGTTAGCTCCTTCGGTCCTCCGATCGTTGTCAGAAGTAAGTTGGCCGCAGTGTTATCACT
CATGGTTATGGCAGCACTGCATAATTCTCTTACTGTCATGCCATCCGTAAGATGCTTTTCTGTGACTGGT
GAGTACTCAACCAAGTCATTCTGAGAATAGTGTATGCGGCGACCGAGTTGCTCTTGCCCGGCGTCAATAC
GGGATAATACCGCGCCACATAGCAGAACTTTAAAAGTGCTCATCATTGGAAAACGTTCTTCGGGGCGAAA
ACTCTCAAGGATCTTACCGCTGTTGAGATCCAGTTCGATGTAACCCACTCGTGCACCCAACTGATCTTCA
GCATCTTTTACTTTCACCAGCGTTTCTGGGTGAGCAAAAACAGGAAGGCAAAATGCCGCAAAAAAGGGAA
TAAGGGCGACACGGAAATGTTGAATACTCATACTCTTCCTTTTTCAATATTATTGAAGCATTTATCAGGG
TTATTGTCTCATGAGCGGATACATATTTGAATGTATTTAGAAAAATAAACAAATAGGGGTTCCGCGCACA
TTTCCCCGAAAAGTGCCACCTGAC
Features (pLannotate 1.2.2; 42 found; start..end, strand, type, name):
     31..83      -  misc_feature   bom (fragment): basis of mobility region from pBR322
    238..617     +  enhancer       CMV enhancer: human cytomegalovirus immediate early enhancer
    618..817     +  promoter       CMV promoter: human cytomegalovirus (CMV) immediate early promoter
    835..1015    +  LTR            5' LTR (truncated): truncated 5' long terminal repeat (LTR) from HIV-1
   1062..1187    +  misc_feature   HIV-1 Ψ: packaging signal of human immunodeficiency virus type 1
   1171..1534    +  CDS            HIV-1 gag (fragment): gag protein from human immunodeficiency virus 1; gag
   1680..1913    +  misc_feature   RRE: The Rev response element (RRE) of HIV-1 allows for Rev-dependent mRNA export from the nucleus to the cytoplasm.
   2290..2390    +  CDS            Rev (fragment): human immunodeficiency virus 1 (HIV-1) Rev protein; rev; enhances nuclear export of unspliced and incompletely spliced viral mRNAs
   2440..2557    +  misc_feature   cPPT/CTS: central polypurine tract and central termination sequence of HIV-1
   2614..2638    +  protein_bind   attB1: mutant version of attB; recombination site for the Gateway® BP reaction BP Clonase™
   2670..2984    +  promoter       tight TRE promoter: Tet-responsive promoter PTight, consisting of seven tet operator sequences followed by the minimal CMV promoter
   2997..4238    +  CDS            IDH1: IDHC_HUMAN - Also known as PICD. Experimental evidence at protein level: Swiss-Prot protein existence level 1. From Homo sapiens (Human).
   4260..4325    +  CDS            3xFLAG: three tandem FLAG® epitope tags, followed by an enterokinase cleavage site
   4346..4370    -  protein_bind   attB2: mutant version of attB; recombination site for the Gateway® BP reaction BP Clonase™
   4420..5631    +  promoter       UbC promoter: human ubiquitin C promoter
   5696..5748    +  misc_feature   MCS (fragment): multiple cloning site
   5756..6453    +  CDS            rtTA3 (fragment): reverse tetracycline transactivator 3 activates expression from Tet-responsive promoters in the presence of doxycycline
   6383..6493    +  CDS            VP48: 3 tandem repeats of the minimal activation domain of herpes simplex virus VP16 (Cheng et al., 2013)
   6647..7109    +  misc_feature   IRES: internal ribosome entry site (IRES) of the encephalomyocarditis virus (EMCV)
   7167..8187    +  CDS            HygR (fragment): aminoglycoside phosphotransferase from E. coli; aph(4)-Ia; confers resistance to hygromycin
   8205..8483    +  CDS            yokD (fragment): YOKD_BACSU - Experimental evidence at protein level: Swiss-Prot protein existence level 1. May contribute to antibiotic resistance. From Bacillus subtilis (strain 168).
   8513..8596    +  CDS            large T antigen (fragment): large T antigen from SV40 (simian virus 40)
   8630..8653    +  misc_feature   MCS (fragment): pBluescript multiple cloning site
   8653..9241    +  misc_feature   WPRE: woodchuck hepatitis virus posttranscriptional regulatory element
   9242..9261    +  misc_feature   MCS (fragment): pBluescript multiple cloning site
   9263..9763    +  CDS            nef (fragment): NEF_HV1LA - Experimental evidence at protein level: Swiss-Prot protein existence level 1. Extracellular Nef protein targets CD4(+) T-lymphocytes for apoptosis by interacting with CXCR4 surface receptors. From Human immunodeficiency virus type 1 group M subtype B (isolate Lai) (HIV-1).
   9770..9950    +  LTR            5' LTR (truncated): truncated 5' long terminal repeat (LTR) from HIV-1
   9982..10206   +  polyA_signal   bGH poly(A) signal: bovine growth hormone polyadenylation signal
  10210..10231   +  promoter       SV40 promoter (fragment): SV40 enhancer and early promoter
  10252..10680   +  rep_origin     f1 ori (sequence partly withheld): f1 bacteriophage origin of replication; arrow indicates direction of (+) strand synthesis
  10694..11023   +  promoter       SV40 promoter: SV40 enhancer and early promoter
  11071..11118   +  promoter       EM7 promoter: synthetic bacterial promoter&nbsp
  11137..11511   +  CDS            BleoR: antibiotic-binding protein; Sh ble from Streptoalloteichus hindustanus; confers resistance to bleomycin, phleomycin, and Zeocin™
  11521..11646   +  CDS            ble (fragment): BLE_KLEPN - Experimental evidence at protein level: Swiss-Prot protein existence level 1. Binding protein with a strong affinity to the bleomycin family of antibiotics. Binds to CL990; an antimitotic-antibiotic compound. From Klebsiella pneumoniae.
  11641..11762   +  polyA_signal   SV40 poly(A) signal: SV40 polyadenylation signal
  11833..11855   -  protein_bind   lac operator (fragment): The lac repressor binds to the lac operator to inhibit transcription in E. coli. This inhibition can be relieved by adding lactose or isopropyl-β-D-thiogalactopyranoside (IPTG). lac repressor encoded by lacI
  11859..11889   -  promoter       lac promoter: promoter for the E. coli lac operon
  11904..11925   -  protein_bind   CAP binding site: CAP binding activates transcription in the presence of cAMP. E. coli catabolite activator protein
  11938..12030   -  CDS            lacI (fragment): lac repressor; lacI; The lac repressor binds to the lac operator to inhibit transcription in E. coli. This inhibition can be relieved by adding lactose or isopropyl-β-D-thiogalactopyranoside (IPTG).
  12213..12801   -  rep_origin     ori: high-copy-number ColE1/pMB1/pBR322/pUC origin of replication
  12972..13832   -  CDS            AmpR: β-lactamase; bla; confers resistance to ampicillin, carbenicillin, and related antibiotics
  13833..13937   -  promoter       AmpR promoter: bla
