[The description below was written by a language model from this plasmid's Addgene catalogue record and pLannotate feature annotations shown in this document.]
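Description:
pSLIK-IDH1-FLAG is a third-generation, single-vector lentiviral plasmid for doxycycline-inducible expression of human IDH1 (cytosolic NADP-dependent isocitrate dehydrogenase) in mammalian cells. It is built on the pSLIK-hygro backbone, and the insert was introduced by Gateway recombination, leaving attB1 and attB2 sites flanking the expression cassette. In bacteria it is maintained through a high-copy ColE1/pUC origin with ampicillin resistance. An f1 origin and an SV40/EM7-driven bleomycin/Zeocin resistance cassette also lie in the backbone, outside the viral genome.

The viral transcript is driven by a CMV enhancer/promoter fused to a truncated HIV-1 5' LTR, which makes packaging Tat-independent. It carries the Ψ packaging signal, a partial gag sequence, the RRE, cPPT/CTS and WPRE. A second truncated LTR followed by a bGH polyadenylation signal closes the genome.

Between the att sites, a tight TRE promoter (seven tet operators plus a minimal CMV promoter) drives the IDH1 coding sequence, fused at its C terminus to a 3xFLAG epitope for detection or immunoprecipitation. The catalogue lists the promoter as CMV, which most likely refers to this minimal CMV element or to the promoter in the 5' LTR region rather than a constitutive CMV promoter on the insert.

Downstream, a human ubiquitin C promoter constitutively expresses the reverse transactivator rtTA3, linked through an EMCV IRES to a hygromycin resistance gene. Transduced cells can therefore be selected with hygromycin and already carry the transactivator needed to switch on IDH1-FLAG when doxycycline is added. The associated publication concerns tracing compartmentalized NADPH metabolism in the cytosol and mitochondria of mammalian cells, consistent with use of the construct for controlled expression of tagged IDH1 in such studies.
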