Addgene plasmid #66802: pSLIK-IDH1-FLAG
Purpose: Tet-inducible expression of IDH1 in mammalian cells, 3rd generation lentiviral vector
Depositing lab: Christian Metallo. Depositing organization: University of California, San Diego (UCSD). Publication: Tracing compartmentalized NADPH metabolism in the cytosol and mitochondria of mammalian cells. Lewis CA, Parker SJ, Fiske BP, McCloskey D, Gui DY, Green CR, Vokes NI, Feist AM, Vander Heiden MG, Metallo CM. Mol Cell. 2014 Jul 17;55(2):253-63. doi: 10.1016/j.molcel.2014.05.008. Epub 2014 May 29. PubMed 24882210.
Backbone
  Vector backbone: pSLIK-hygro
  Backbone manufacturer: Ian Frasier, Addgene Plasmid #25737
  Backbone size w/o insert (bp): 13918
  Vector type: Mammalian Expression, Lentiviral
  Selectable markers: Hygromycin
Growth in bacteria
  Bacterial resistance: Ampicillin, 100 μg/mL
  Growth temperature: 37°C
  Growth strain: Stbl3
  Copy number: Unknown
Gene/Insert
  Gene/Insert name: IDH1 (alt name: isocitrate dehydrogenase)
  Species: H. sapiens (human)
  Insert size (bp): 1357
  GenBank ID: NM_005896.3
  Entrez Gene: IDH1 (a.k.a. HEL-216, HEL-S-26, IDCD, IDH, IDP, IDPC, PICD)
  Promoter: CMV
  Tag / fusion protein: 3xFLAG (C terminal on insert)
  Cloning method: Gateway Cloning
  Sequencing primers: 5′ pCEP-fwd; 3′ huB-Cpro-R
Terms and licenses: Academic/Nonprofit Terms; Industry Terms: Not Available to Industry
How to cite: pSLIK-IDH1-FLAG was a gift from Christian Metallo (Addgene plasmid # 66802 ; http://n2t.net/addgene:66802 ; RRID:Addgene_66802)
