>Addgene plasmid #66802 | pSLIK-IDH1-FLAG | addgene partial sequence | sequence record 116431 | hUBCpro-R 5'-CTAAGGCCGAGTCTTATGAGCAG-3'
ACGCTCGCTGCGCCCTTCGTCTGACGTGGCAGCGCTCGCCGTGAGGAGGGGGGCGCCCGCGGGAGGCGCC
AAAACCCGGCGCGGAGGCCAGATCTTGGGTGGGTTAATTAACCATCTTTATGGCTCGAGATGTTATCAAC
CACTTTGTACAAGAAAGCTGGGTCTAGATATCTCGAGTCACTACTTGTCATCGTCATCCTTGTAGTCGAT
GTCATGATCTTTATAATCACCGTCATGGTCTTTGTAGTCAGCCCGGGATCCTCTAGAATAAAGTTTGGCC
TGAGCTAGTTTGATCTTCAAGTTTTCTCCAAGTTTATCCATGAACTCAAATGTATTCAAGTAGTCAGAAC
GTTGCACATTGGGTAAACCTTTAATGCAAGCAGCCAAGTCCTTGGTCATGAAGCCAGCCTCAATTGTCTC
AATAGAGACTTCTTCCAAAGCATTTGCAAAGAAGGCAAGCTCTTTATTGTTATCAAGCTTTGCTCTGTGG
GCTAACCCTCTGGTCCAGGCAAAAATGGAAGCAATGGGATTGGTGGACGTCTCCTGTCCTTTCTGGTACA
TGCGGTAGTGACGGGTTACAGTCCCGTGGGCAGCCTCTGCTTCTACTGTCTTGCCATCTGGACAAACCAG
CACGCTGGTCATCATGCCGAGAGAGCCATACCCTTGGGCCACAGAGTCCGACTGCACGTCACCATCATA
