>Addgene plasmid #66802 | pSLIK-IDH1-FLAG | addgene partial sequence | sequence record 117875 | pCEP-fwd 5'-AGAGCTCGTTTAGTGAACCG-3'
TCAGTGGCGGTTCTGTGGTAGAGATGCAAGGAGATGAAATGACACGAATCATTTGGGAATTGATTAAAGA
GAAACTCATTTTTCCCTACGTGGAATTGGATCTACATAGCTATGATTTAGGCATAGAGAATCGTGATGCC
ACCAACGACCAAGTCACCAAGGATGCTGCAGAAGCTATAAAGAAGCATAATGTTGGCGTCAAATGTGCCA
CTATCACTCCTGATGAGAAGAGGGTTGAGGAGTTCAAGTTGAAACAAATGTGGAAATCACCAAATGGCAC
CATACGAAATATTCTGGGTGGCACGGTCTTCAGAGAAGCCATTATCTGCAAAAATATCCCCCGGCTTGTG
AGTGGATGGGTAAAACCTATCATCATAGGTCGTCATGCTTATGGGGATCAATACAGAGCAACTGATTTTG
TTGTTCCTGGGCCTGGAAAAGTAGAGATAACCTACACACCAAGTGACGGAACCCAAAAGGTGACATACCT
GGTACATAACTTTGAAGAAGGTGGTGGTGTTGCC
